>Addgene plasmid #171810 | pCRISPaint-mScarlet-F-hgp100-PuroR [M1G] | addgene full sequence | sequence record 337982 | Addgene NGS Result
AATAAAATATCTTTATTTTCATTACATCTGTGTGTTGGTTTTTTGTGTGAATCGATAGTACTAACATACG
CTCTCCATCAAAACAAAACGAAACAAAACAAACTAGCAAAATAGGCTGTCCCCAGTGCAAGTGCAGGTGC
CAGAACATTTCTCTTAATGATAGCTAGGATCGCTAGCGGGCCAGTACCCAAAAAGCGGGGGGTCTGGTGG
CAGTGGAGGGGGATCCGTGAGCAAGGGCGAGGCAGTGATCAAGGAGTTCATGCGGTTCAAGGTGCACATG
GAGGGCTCCATGAACGGCCACGAGTTCGAGATCGAGGGCGAGGGCGAGGGCCGCCCCTACGAGGGCACCC
AGACCGCCAAGCTGAAGGTGACCAAGGGTGGCCCCCTGCCCTTCTCCTGGGACATCCTGTCCCCTCAGTT
CATGTACGGCTCCAGGGCCTTCACCAAGCACCCCGCCGACATCCCCGACTACTATAAGCAGTCCTTCCCC
GAGGGCTTCAAGTGGGAGCGCGTGATGAACTTCGAGGACGGCGGCGCCGTGACCGTGACCCAGGACACCT
CCCTGGAGGACGGCACCCTGATCTACAAGGTGAAGCTCCGCGGCACCAACTTCCCTCCTGACGGCCCCGT
AATGCAGAAGAAGACAATGGGCTGGGAAGCGTCCACCGAGCGGTTGTACCCCGAGGACGGCGTGCTGAAG
GGCGACATTAAGATGGCCCTGCGCCTGAAGGACGGCGGCCGCTACCTGGCGGACTTCAAGACCACCTACA
AGGCCAAGAAGCCCGTGCAGATGCCCGGCGCCTACAACGTCGACCGCAAGTTGGACATCACCTCCCACAA
CGAGGACTACACCGTGGTGGAACAGTACGAACGCTCCGAGGGCCGCCACTCCACCGGCGGCATGGACGAG
CTGTACAAGAGCGGCTCCGCCGATTACAAGGATGACGACGACAAACGATCGGGGCCTAGGCTGAAAGTGC
CGCGCAACCAGGATTGGCTGGTGTACAAGGGATCCGGAGAGGGCAGAGGAAGTCTGCTAACATGCGGTGA
CGTCGAGGAGAATCCTGGCCCAGGGACCGAGTACAAGCCCACGGTGCGCCTCGCCACCCGCGACGACGTC
CCCAGGGCCGTACGCACCCTCGCCGCCGCGTTCGCCGACTACCCCGCCACGCGCCACACCGTCGATCCGG
ACCGCCACATCGAGCGGGTCACCGAGCTGCAAGAACTCTTCCTCACGCGCGTCGGGCTCGACATCGGCAA
GGTGTGGGTCGCGGACGACGGCGCCGCGGTGGCGGTCTGGACCACGCCGGAGAGCGTCGAAGCGGGGGCG
GTGTTCGCCGAGATCGGCCCGCGCATGGCCGAGTTGAGCGGTTCCCGGCTGGCCGCGCAGCAACAGATGG
AAGGCCTCCTGGCGCCGCACCGGCCCAAGGAGCCCGCGTGGTTCCTGGCCACCGTCGGCGTCTCGCCCGA
CCACCAGGGCAAGGGTCTGGGCAGCGCCGTCGTGCTCCCCGGAGTGGAGGCGGCCGAGCGCGCCGGGGTG
CCCGCCTTCCTGGAGACCTCCGCGCCCCGCAACCTCCCCTTCTACGAGCGGCTCGGCTTCACCGTCACCG
CCGACGTCGAGGTGCCCGAAGGACCGCGCACCTGGTGCATGACCCGCAAGCCCGGTGCCTGAGCGGCCCG
CTTCGAGCAGACATGATAAGATACATTGATGAGTTTGGACAAACCACAACTAGAATGCAGTGAAAAAAAT
GCTTTATTTGTGAAATTTGTGATGCTATTGCTTTATTTGTAACCATTATAAGCTGCAATAAACAAGTTAA
CAACAACAATTGCATTCATTTTATGTTTCAGGTTCAGGGGGAGGTGTGGGAGGTTTTTTAAAGCAAGTAA
AACCTCTACAAATGTGGTAAAATCGATAAGGATCCGTCGACCGATGCCCTTGAGAGCCTTCAACCCAGTC
AGCTCCTTCCGGTGGGCGCGGGGCATGACTATCGTCGCCGCACTTATGACTGTCTTCTTTATCATGCAAC
TCGTAGGACAGGTGCCGGCAGCGCTCTTCCGCTTCCTCGCTCACTGACTCGCTGCGCTCGGTCGTTCGGC
TGCGGCGAGCGGTATCAGCTCACTCAAAGGCGGTAATACGGTTATCCACAGAATCAGGGGATAACGCAGG
AAAGAACATGTGAGCAAAAGGCCAGCAAAAGGCCAGGAACCGTAAAAAGGCCGCGTTGCTGGCGTTTTTC
CATAGGCTCCGCCCCCCTGACGAGCATCACAAAAATCGACGCTCAAGTCAGAGGTGGCGAAACCCGACAG
GACTATAAAGATACCAGGCGTTTCCCCCTGGAAGCTCCCTCGTGCGCTCTCCTGTTCCGACCCTGCCGCT
TACCGGATACCTGTCCGCCTTTCTCCCTTCGGGAAGCGTGGCGCTTTCTCATAGCTCACGCTGTAGGTAT
CTCAGTTCGGTGTAGGTCGTTCGCTCCAAGCTGGGCTGTGTGCACGAACCCCCCGTTCAGCCCGACCGCT
GCGCCTTATCCGGTAACTATCGTCTTGAGTCCAACCCGGTAAGACACGACTTATCGCCACTGGCAGCAGC
CACTGGTAACAGGATTAGCAGAGCGAGGTATGTAGGCGGTGCTACAGAGTTCTTGAAGTGGTGGCCTAAC
TACGGCTACACTAGAAGAACAGTATTTGGTATCTGCGCTCTGCTGAAGCCAGTTACCTTCGGAAAAAGAG
TTGGTAGCTCTTGATCCGGCAAACAAACCACCGCTGGTAGCGGTGGTTTTTTTGTTTGCAAGCAGCAGAT
TACGCGCAGAAAAAAAGGATCTCAAGAAGATCCTTTGATCTTTTCTACGGGGTCTGACGCTCAGTGGAAC
GAAAACTCACGTTAAGGGATTTTGGTCATGAGATTATCAAAAAGGATCTTCACCTAGATCCTTTTAAATT
AAAAATGAAGTTTTAAATCAATCTAAAGTATATATGAGTAAACTTGGTCTGACAGCGGCCGCAAATGCTA
AACCACTGCAGTGGTTACCAGTGCTTGATCAGTGAGGCACCGATCTCAGCGATCTGCCTATTTCGTTCGT
CCATAGTGGCCTGACTCCCCGTCGTGTAGATCACTACGATTCGTGAGGGCTTACCATCAGGCCCCAGCGC
AGCAATGATGCCGCGAGAGCCGCGTTCACCGGCCCCCGATTTGTCAGCAATGAACCAGCCAGCAGGGAGG
GCCGAGCGAAGAAGTGGTCCTGCTACTTTGTCCGCCTCCATCCAGTCTATGAGCTGCTGTCGTGATGCTA
GAGTAAGAAGTTCGCCAGTGAGTAGTTTCCGAAGAGTTGTGGCCATTGCTACTGGCATCGTGGTATCACG
CTCGTCGTTCGGTATGGCTTCGTTCAACTCTGGTTCCCAGCGGTCAAGCCGGGTCACATGATCACCCATA
TTATGAAGAAATGCAGTCAGCTCCTTAGGGCCTCCGATCGTTGTCAGAAGTAAGTTGGCCGCGGTGTTGT
CGCTCATGGTAATGGCAGCACTACACAATTCTCTTACCGTCATGCCATCCGTAAGATGCTTTTCCGTGAC
CGGCGAGTACTCAACCAAGTCGTTTTGTGAGTAGTGTATACGGCGACCAAGCTGCTCTTGCCCGGCGTCT
ATACGGGACAACACCGCGCCACATAGCAGTACTTTGAAAGTGCTCATCATCGGGAATCGTTCTTCGGGGC
GGAAAGACTCAAGGATCTTGCCGCTATTGAGATCCAGTTCGATATAGCCCACTCTTGCACCCAGTTGATC
TTCAGCATCTTTTACTTTCACCAGCGTTTCGGGGTGTGCAAAAACAGGCAAGCAAAATGCCGCAAAGAAG
GGAATGAGTGCGACACGAAAATGTTGGATGCTCATACTCGTCCTTTTTCAATATTATTGAAGCATTTATC
AGAGTTACTAGTACGTCTCTCAAGGATAAGTAAGTAATATTAAGGTACGGGAGGTATTGGACAGGCCGC
Features (pLannotate 1.2.2; 11 found; start..end, strand, type, name):
      1..49      +  polyA_signal   poly(A) signal: synthetic polyadenylation signal
     63..154     +  misc_feature   pause site: RNA polymerase II transcriptional pause signal from the human α2 globin gene
    227..919     +  CDS            mScarlet: mScarlet is a basic (constitutively fluorescent) red fluorescent protein published in 2016, derived from synthetic construct. It has moderate acid sensitivity.
    931..951     +  CDS            3xFLAG (fragment): three tandem FLAG® epitope tags
   1075..1672    +  CDS            PuroR (fragment): puromycin N-acetyltransferase; pac from Streptomyces; confers resistance to puromycin
   1697..1818    -  polyA_signal   SV40 poly(A) signal: SV40 polyadenylation signal
   1841..1909    -  CDS            large T antigen (fragment): large T antigen from SV40 (simian virus 40)
   1925..2057    +  CDS            TcR (fragment): tetracycline efflux protein; tet; confers resistance to tetracycline
   2237..2825    -  rep_origin     ori: high-copy-number ColE1/pMB1/pBR322/pUC origin of replication
   3025..3885    -  CDS            AmpR: β-lactamase confers resistance to ampicillin, carbenicillin, and related antibiotics
   3886..3927    -  promoter       AmpR promoter (fragment): bla
