[The description below was written by a language model from this plasmid's Addgene catalogue record and pLannotate feature annotations shown in this document.]
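Description:
pCRISPaint-mScarlet-F-hgp100-PuroR [M1G] is a 3,989 bp universal donor plasmid for gene tagging in mammalian cells, built on the pCRISPaint backbone and intended for the CRISPitope method. It is propagated in E. coli as a high-copy plasmid through a ColE1/pUC-type origin, with ampicillin selection from a β-lactamase gene. The annotation also picks up short fragments matching a tetracycline resistance gene and SV40 large T antigen, which appear to be non-functional backbone remnants.

The 1,446 bp payload is a single promoterless open reading frame. It encodes the red fluorescent protein mScarlet, a FLAG tag (annotated as a short fragment of 3xFLAG), the human gp100 CD8+ T cell epitope spanning residues 25–33, and a T2A peptide followed by puromycin N-acetyltransferase, with an SV40 polyadenylation signal downstream. No promoter is annotated upstream of mScarlet. Instead, a synthetic poly(A) signal and a transcriptional pause site precede the cassette, elements that generally limit read-through transcription from the plasmid backbone. The puromycin resistance gene has its initiator methionine changed to glycine (M1G), so it should be translated only as part of the upstream fusion, with T2A ribosomal skipping then releasing it as a separate protein. Together these features fit a design in which fluorescence, epitope presentation and drug resistance depend on in-frame integration of the donor into an expressed endogenous gene.

According to the record, the plasmid serves as a generic donor for fusing a chosen gene product to a fluorescent marker and a defined T cell epitope. The associated publication used such tagging to study adoptive T cell therapy directed against different gene products, and immune evasion, in melanoma. The nuclease and guide components needed for integration are not part of this construct.
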