Addgene plasmid #171810: pCRISPaint-mScarlet-F-hgp100-PuroR [M1G]
Purpose: Universal donor plasmid for CRISPitope method encoding mScarlet fluorescent protein, FLAG tag, human gp100 CD8+ T cell epitope [AA: 25-33 (KVPRNQDWL)] and puromycin resistance cassette [p.M1G]
Depositing lab: Michael Hoelzel. Depositing organization: Universitaetsklinikum Bonn. Publication: Adoptive T Cell Therapy Targeting Different Gene Products Reveals Diverse and Context-Dependent Immune Evasion in Melanoma. Effern M, Glodde N, Braun M, Liebing J, Boll HN, Yong M, Bawden E, Hinze D, van den Boorn-Konijnenberg D, Daoud M, Aymans P, Landsberg J, Smyth MJ, Flatz L, Tuting T, Bald T, Gebhardt T, Holzel M. Immunity. 2020 Sep 15;53(3):564-580.e9. doi: 10.1016/j.immuni.2020.07.007. Epub 2020 Aug 3. PubMed 32750334.
Backbone
  Vector backbone: pCRISPaint
  Backbone manufacturer: Based on plasmids published by Schmid-Burgk et al. 2016 (DOI: 10.1038/ncomms12338)
  Backbone size w/o insert (bp): 2543
  Total vector size (bp): 3989
  Vector type: Gene tagging
  Selectable markers: Puromycin
Growth in bacteria
  Bacterial resistance: Ampicillin, 100 μg/mL
  Growth temperature: 37°C
  Growth strain: DH5alpha
  Copy number: High Copy
Gene/Insert
  Gene/Insert name: mScarlet-F-hgp100-T2A-PuroR
  Species: H. sapiens (human), Synthetic; Discosoma sp., Streptomyces alboniger
  Insert size (bp): 1446
  Mutation: PuroR: Changed Methionin 1 to Glycine.
  Cloning method: Restriction Enzyme; 5′ cloning site Unknown (unknown if destroyed); 3′ cloning site Unknown (unknown if destroyed)
  Sequencing primers: 5′ CGATAGTACTAACATACGCTCTCCA; 3′ CTCCCCCTGAACCTGAAAC
Terms and licenses: Academic/Nonprofit Terms; Industry Terms: Not Available to Industry
How to cite: pCRISPaint-mScarlet-F-hgp100-PuroR [M1G] was a gift from Michael Hoelzel (Addgene plasmid # 171810 ; http://n2t.net/addgene:171810 ; RRID:Addgene_171810)
